>Addgene plasmid #168227 | pMK432 (mAID-P2A-Hygro) | addgene full sequence | sequence record 331851 | Addgene NGS Result
[121 nt withheld, positions 1-121]
C
[91 nt withheld, positions 123-213]
A
[49 nt withheld, positions 215-263]
CCTTTGACGTTGGAGTCCACGTTCTTT
[37 nt withheld, positions 291-327]
ACCCTATCTCGGTCTATTCTTTTGATTTATAAGGGATTTTGCCGATTTCGGCCTATTGGTTAAAAAATGA
GCTGATTTAACAAAAATTTAACGCGAATTTTAACAAAATATTAACGCTTACAATTTCCATTCGCCATTCA
GGCTGCGCAACTGTTGGGAAGGGCGATCGGTGCGGGCCTCTTCGCTATTACGCCAGCTGGCGAAAGGGGG
ATGTGCTGCAAGGCGATTAAGTTGGGTAACGCCAGGGTTTTCCCAGTCACGACGTTGTAAAACGACGGCC
AGTGAGCGCGCGTAATACGACTCACTATAGGGCGAATTGGAGCTCCCCGGGATCCGGTGCAGGCGCCAAG
GAGAAGAGTGCTTGTCCTAAAGATCCAGCCAAACCTCCGGCCAAGGCACAAGTTGTGGGATGGCCACCGG
TGAGATCATACCGGAAGAACGTGATGGTTTCCTGCCAAAAATCAAGCGGTGGCCCGGAGGCGGCGGCGTT
CGTGAAGGTATCAATGGACGGAGCACCGTACTTGAGGAAAATCGATTTGAGGATGTATAAAACGCGTGCT
ACTAACTTCAGCCTGCTGAAGCAGGCTGGAGACGTGGAGGAGAACCCTGGACCTCTCGAGATGGATAGAT
CCGGAAAGCCTGAACTCACCGCGACGTCTGTCGAGAAGTTTCTGATCGAAAAGTTCGACAGCGTCTCCGA
CCTGATGCAGCTCTCGGAGGGCGAAGAATCTCGTGCTTTCAGCTTCGATGTAGGAGGGCGTGGATATGTC
CTGCGGGTAAATAGCTGCGCCGATGGTTTCTACAAAGATCGTTATGTTTATCGGCACTTTGCATCGGCCG
CGCTCCCGATTCCGGAAGTGCTTGACATTGGGGAATTCAGCGAGAGCCTGACCTATTGCATCTCCCGCCG
TGCACAGGGTGTCACGTTGCAAGACCTGCCTGAAACCGAACTGCCCGCTGTTCTGCAGCCGGTCGCGGAG
GCCATGGATGCGATCGCTGCGGCCGATCTTAGCCAGACGAGCGGGTTCGGCCCATTCGGACCGCAAGGAA
TCGGTCAATACACTACATGGCGTGATTTCATATGCGCGATTGCTGATCCCCATGTGTATCACTGGCAAAC
TGTGATGGACGACACCGTCAGTGCGTCCGTCGCGCAGGCTCTCGATGAGCTGATGCTTTGGGCCGAGGAC
TGCCCCGAAGTCCGGCACCTCGTGCACGCGGATTTCGGCTCCAACAATGTCCTGACGGACAATGGCCGCA
TAACAGCGGTCATTGACTGGAGCGAGGCGATGTTCGGGGATTCCCAATACGAGGTCGCCAACATCTTCTT
CTGGAGGCCGTGGTTGGCTTGTATGGAGCAGCAGACGCGCTACTTCGAGCGGAGGCATCCGGAGCTTGCA
GGATCGCCGCGGCTCCGGGCGTATATGCTCCGCATTGGTCTTGACCAACTCTATCAGAGCTTGGTTGACG
GCAATTTCGATGATGCAGCTTGGGCGCAGGGTCGATGCGACGCAATCGTCCGATCCGGAGCCGGGACTGT
CGGGCGTACACAAATCGCCCGCAGAAGCGCGGCCGTCTGGACCGATGGCTGTGTAGAAGTACTCGCCGAT
AGTGGAAACCGACGCCCCAGCACTCGTCCGAGGGCAAAGGAATAGGCTAGCCGCCCGCCCCACGACCCGC
AGCGCCCGACCGAAAGGAGCGCACGACCCCATGCATCGATGATATCAGATCCCCGGGATGCAGAAATTGA
TGATCTATTAAACAATAAAGATGTCCACTAAAATGGAAGTTTTTCCTGTCATACTTTGTTAAGAAGGGTG
AGAACAGAGTACCTACATTTTGAATGGAAGGATTGGAGCTACGGGGGTGGGGGTGGGGTGGGATTAGATA
AATGCCTGCTCTTTACTGAAGGCTCTTTACTATTGCTTTATGATAATGTTTCATAGTTGGATATCATAAT
TTAAACAAGCAAAACCAAATTAAGGGCCAGCTCATTCCTCCCACTCATGATCTATAGATCTATAGATCTC
TCGTGGGATCATTGTTTTTCTCTTGATTCCCACTTTGTGGTTCTAAGTACTGTGGTTTCCAAATGTGTCA
GTTTCATAGCCTGAAGAACGAGATCAGCAGCCTCTGTTCCACATACACTTCATTCTCAGTATTGTTTTGC
CAAGTTCTAATTCCATCAGAAGCTGGTCGAGATCCGGAACCCTTAATATAACTTCGTATAATGTATGCTA
TACGAAGTTATTAGGTCCCTCGAAGAGGTTCACTAGGATCCGGTACCCAGCTTTTGTTCCCTTTAGTGAG
GGTTAATTGCGCGCTTGGCGTAATCATGGTCATAGCTGTTTCCTGTGTGAAATTGTTATCCGCTCACAAT
TCCACACAACATACGAGCCGGAAGCATAAAGTGTAAAGCCTGGGGTGCCTAATGAGTGAGCTAACTCACA
TTAATTGCGTTGCGCTCACTGCCCGCTTTCCAGTCGGGAAACCTGTCGTGCCAGCTGCATTAATGAATCG
GCCAACGCGCGGGGAGAGGCGGTTTGCGTATTGGGCGCTCTTCCGCTTCCTCGCTCACTGACTCGCTGCG
CTCGGTCGTTCGGCTGCGGCGAGCGGTATCAGCTCACTCAAAGGCGGTAATACGGTTATCCACAGAATCA
GGGGATAACGCAGGAAAGAACATGTGAGCAAAAGGCCAGCAAAAGGCCAGGAACCGTAAAAAGGCCGCGT
TGCTGGCGTTTTTCCATAGGCTCCGCCCCCCTGACGAGCATCACAAAAATCGACGCTCAAGTCAGAGGTG
GCGAAACCCGACAGGACTATAAAGATACCAGGCGTTTCCCCCTGGAAGCTCCCTCGTGCGCTCTCCTGTT
CCGACCCTGCCGCTTACCGGATACCTGTCCGCCTTTCTCCCTTCGGGAAGCGTGGCGCTTTCTCATAGCT
CACGCTGTAGGTATCTCAGTTCGGTGTAGGTCGTTCGCTCCAAGCTGGGCTGTGTGCACGAACCCCCCGT
TCAGCCCGACCGCTGCGCCTTATCCGGTAACTATCGTCTTGAGTCCAACCCGGTAAGACACGACTTATCG
CCACTGGCAGCAGCCACTGGTAACAGGATTAGCAGAGCGAGGTATGTAGGCGGTGCTACAGAGTTCTTGA
AGTGGTGGCCTAACTACGGCTACACTAGAAGAACAGTATTTGGTATCTGCGCTCTGCTGAAGCCAGTTAC
CTTCGGAAAAAGAGTTGGTAGCTCTTGATCCGGCAAACAAACCACCGCTGGTAGCGGTGGTTTTTTTGTT
TGCAAGCAGCAGATTACGCGCAGAAAAAAAGGATCTCAAGAAGATCCTTTGATCTTTTCTACGGGGTCTG
ACGCTCAGTGGAACGAAAACTCACGTTAAGGGATTTTGGTCATGAGATTATCAAAAAGGATCTTCACCTA
GATCCTTTTAAATTAAAAATGAAGTTTTAAATCAATCTAAAGTATATATGAGTAAACTTGGTCTGACAGT
TACCAATGCTTAATCAGTGAGGCACCTATCTCAGCGATCTGTCTATTTCGTTCATCCATAGTTGCCTGAC
TCCCCGTCGTGTAGATAACTACGATACGGGAGGGCTTACCATCTGGCCCCAGTGCTGCAATGATACCGCG
AGACCCACGCTCACCGGCTCCAGATTTATCAGCAATAAACCAGCCAGCCGGAAGGGCCGAGCGCAGAAGT
GGTCCTGCAACTTTATCCGCCTCCATCCAGTCTATTAATTGTTGCCGGGAAGCTAGAGTAAGTAGTTCGC
CAGTTAATAGTTTGCGCAACGTTGTTGCCATTGCTACAGGCATCGTGGTGTCACGCTCGTCGTTTGGTAT
GGCTTCATTCAGCTCCGGTTCCCAACGATCAAGGCGAGTTACATGATCCCCCATGTTGTGCAAAAAAGCG
GTTAGCTCCTTCGGTCCTCCGATCGTTGTCAGAAGTAAGTTGGCCGCAGTGTTATCACTCATGGTTATGG
CAGCACTGCATAATTCTCTTACTGTCATGCCATCCGTAAGATGCTTTTCTGTGACTGGTGAGTACTCAAC
CAAGTCATTCTGAGAATAGTGTATGCGGCGACCGAGTTGCTCTTGCCCGGCGTCAATACGGGATAATACC
GCGCCACATAGCAGAACTTTAAAAGTGCTCATCATTGGAAAACGTTCTTCGGGGCGAAAACTCTCAAGGA
TCTTACCGCTGTTGAGATCCAGTTCGATGTAACCCACTCGTGCACCCAACTGATCTTCAGCATCTTTTAC
TTTCACCAGCGTTTCTGGGTGAGCAAAAACAGGAAGGCAAAATGCCGCAAAAAAGGGAATAAGGGCGACA
CGGAAATGTTGAATACTCATACTCTTCCTTTTTCAATATTATTGAAGCATTTATCAGGGTTATTGTCTCA
TGAGCGGATACATATTTGAATGTATTTAGAAAAATAAACAAATAGAGGTTCCGCGCACATTTCCCCGAAA
AGTGCCACCTGACG
Features (pLannotate 1.2.2; 15 found; start..end, strand, type, name):
    457..612     -  CDS            lacZα (fragment): LacZα fragment of β-galactosidase; lacZ fragment
    620..638     +  promoter       T7 promoter: promoter for bacteriophage T7 RNA polymerase
    675..878     +  CDS            mini-AID: minimal degron from the auxin-responsive IAA17 protein of Arabidopsis thaliana (Kubota et al., 2013) acts as an auxin-inducible degron (AID) in the presence of TIR1
    962..1982    +  CDS            HygR (fragment): aminoglycoside phosphotransferase from E. coli; aph(4)-Ia; confers resistance to hygromycin
   2066..2518    +  polyA_signal   PGK poly(A) signal: mouse phosphoglycerate kinase 1 polyadenylation signal
   2545..2578    -  protein_bind   loxP: Cre-mediated recombination occurs in the 8-bp core sequence (GCATACAT). Cre recombinase
   2627..2645    -  promoter       T3 promoter: promoter for bacteriophage T3 RNA polymerase
   2690..2706    -  protein_bind   lac operator: The lac repressor binds to the lac operator to inhibit transcription in E. coli. This inhibition can be relieved by adding lactose or isopropyl-β-D-thiogalactopyranoside (IPTG). lac repressor encoded by lacI
   2714..2744    -  promoter       lac promoter: promoter for the E. coli lac operon
   2759..2780    -  protein_bind   CAP binding site: CAP binding activates transcription in the presence of cAMP. E. coli catabolite activator protein
   2793..2885    -  CDS            lacI (fragment): lac repressor; lacI; The lac repressor binds to the lac operator to inhibit transcription in E. coli. This inhibition can be relieved by adding lactose or isopropyl-β-D-thiogalactopyranoside (IPTG).
   3068..3656    -  rep_origin     ori: high-copy-number ColE1/pMB1/pBR322/pUC origin of replication
   3827..4687    -  CDS            AmpR: β-lactamase; bla; confers resistance to ampicillin, carbenicillin, and related antibiotics
   4688..4779    -  promoter       AmpR promoter: bla
   4819..426     +  rep_origin     f1 ori (across the origin) (sequence partly withheld): f1 bacteriophage origin of replication; arrow indicates direction of (+) strand synthesis
