[The description below was written by a language model from this plasmid's Addgene catalogue record and pLannotate feature annotations shown in this document.]
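Description:
pMK432 (mAID-P2A-Hygro) is a 4,821 bp pBluescript-based plasmid that supplies a cassette for C-terminal tagging of endogenous mammalian genes with the mini auxin-inducible degron (mAID). It is catalogued as a mammalian expression/CRISPR vector. It is maintained in E. coli as a high-copy plasmid through a ColE1/pUC-type origin with ampicillin resistance (AmpR and its bla promoter). It also retains the usual pBluescript elements: an f1 origin, lacZα and lacI fragments, the lac promoter/operator with a CAP site, and T7 and T3 promoters flanking the insert.

The synthetic insert begins with the mini-AID coding sequence, a minimal degron from Arabidopsis IAA17 that directs auxin-dependent degradation of the fused protein when TIR1 is present. Next come, according to the construct name, a P2A self-cleaving peptide (which falls in the unannotated gap between the two coding sequences) and then the hygromycin resistance gene, terminated by the mouse PGK polyadenylation signal. No mammalian promoter is annotated upstream of the cassette. This fits a design in which, after in-frame integration at the 3′ end of a target gene, the endogenous promoter drives a single transcript and P2A separates the mAID-tagged protein from the hygromycin marker, so that hygromycin selection enriches for correctly expressed insertions. A single loxP site is annotated downstream of the poly(A) signal; no partner site was detected, and the record does not state its role.

The plasmid carries no annotated homology arms or guide RNA, so it appears to be a template cassette to which gene-specific homology sequences are added for CRISPR-assisted knock-in. The associated publication concerns targeted protein depletion with the AID2 system.
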