Addgene plasmid #168227: pMK432 (mAID-P2A-Hygro)
Purpose: C-terminal tagging with mAID
Depositing lab: Masato Kanemaki. Depositing organization: National Institute of Genetics. Publication: Targeted Protein Depletion Using the Auxin-Inducible Degron 2 (AID2) System. Saito Y, Kanemaki MT. Curr Protoc. 2021 Aug;1(8):e219. doi: 10.1002/cpz1.219. PubMed 34370399.
Backbone
  Vector backbone: pBluescript
  Total vector size (bp): 4821
  Vector type: Mammalian Expression, CRISPR
  Selectable markers: Hygromycin
Growth in bacteria
  Bacterial resistance: Ampicillin, 100 μg/mL
  Growth temperature: 37°C
  Growth strain: DH5alpha
  Copy number: High Copy
Gene/Insert
  Gene/Insert name: mAID-P2A-Hygro
  Species: Synthetic
Terms and licenses: Academic/Nonprofit Terms; Industry Terms: Not Available to Industry
How to cite: pMK432 (mAID-P2A-Hygro) was a gift from Masato Kanemaki (Addgene plasmid # 168227 ; http://n2t.net/addgene:168227 ; RRID:Addgene_168227)
